>Addgene plasmid #16069 | pLPC-NMYC TRF2 deltaB deltaM | addgene full sequence | sequence record 258733 | Addgene NGS Result
CTGAATATGGGCCAAACAGGATATCTGTGGTAAGCAGTTCCTGCCCCGGCTCAGGGCCAAGAACAGATGG
AACAGCTGAATATGGGCCAAACAGGATATCTGTGGTAAGCAGTTCCTGCCCCGGCTCAGGGCCAAGAACA
GATGGTCCCCAGATGCGGTCCAGCCCTCAGCAGTTTCTAGAGAACCATCAGATGTTTCCAGGGTGCCCCA
AGGACCTGAAATGACCCTGTGCCTTATTTGAACTAACCAATCAGTTCGCTTCTCGCTTCTGTTCGCGCGC
TTCTGCTCCCCGAGCTCAATAAAAGAGCCCACAACCCCTCACTCGGGGCGCCAGTCCTCCGATTGACTGA
GTCGCCCGGGTACCCGTGTATCCAATAAACCCTCTTGCAGTTGCATCCGACTTGTGGTCTCGCTGTTCCT
TGGGAGGGTCTCCTCTGAGTGATTGACTACCCGTCAGCGGGGGTCTTTCATTTGGGGGCTCGTCCGGGAT
CGGGAGACCCCTGCCCAGGGACCACCGACCCACCACCGGGAGGCAAGCTGGCCAGCAACTTATCTGTGTC
TGTCCGATTGTCTAGTGTCTATGACTGATTTTATGCGCCTGCGTCGGTACTAGTTAGCTAACTAGCTCTG
TATCTGGCGGACCCGTGGTGGAACTGACGAGTTCTGAACACCCGGCCGCAACCCTGGGAGACGTCCCAGG
GACTTTGGGGGCCGTTTTTGTGGCCCGACCTGAGGAAGGGAGTCGATGTGGAATCCGACCCCGTCAGGAT
ATGTGGTTCTGGTAGGAGACGAGAACCTAAAACAGTTCCCGCCTCCGTCTGAATTTTTGCTTTCGGTTTG
GAACCGAAGCCGCGCGTCTTGTCTGCTGCAGCGCTGCAGCATCGTTCTGTGTTGTCTCTGTCTGACTGTG
TTTCTGTATTTGTCTGAAAATTAGGGCCAGACTGTTACCACTCCCTTAAGTTTGACCTTAGGTCACTGGA
AAGATGTCGAGCGGATCGCTCACAACCAGTCGGTAGATGTCAAGAAGAGACGTTGGGTTACCTTCTGCTC
TGCAGAATGGCCAACCTTTAACGTCGGATGGCCGCGAGACGGCACCTTTAACCGAGACCTCATCACCCAG
GTTAAGATCAAGGTCTTTTCACCTGGCCCGCATGGACACCCAGACCAGGTCCCCTACATCGTGACCTGGG
AAGCCTTGGCTTTTGACCCCCCTCCCTGGGTCAAGCCCTTTGTACACCCTAAGCCTCCGCCTCCTCTTCC
TCCATCCGCCCCGTCTCTCCCCCTTGAACCTCCTCGTTCGACCCCGCCTCGATCCTCCCTTTATCCAGCC
CTCACTCCTTCTCTAGGCGCCGGCCGGATCAGCTTACCATGACCGAGTACAAGCCCACGGTGCGCCTCGC
CACCCGCGACGACGTCCCCAGGGCCGTACGCACCCTCGCCGCCGCGTTCGCCGACTACCCCGCCACGCGC
CACACCGTCGATCCGGACCGCCACATCGAGCGGGTCACCGAGCTGCAAGAACTCTTCCTCACGCGCGTCG
GGCTCGACATCGGCAAGGTGTGGGTCGCGGACGACGGCGCCGCGGTGGCGGTCTGGACCACGCCGGAGAG
CGTCGAAGCGGGGGCGGTGTTCGCCGAGATCGGCCCGCGCATGGCCGAGTTGAGCGGTTCCCGGCTGGCC
GCGCAGCAACAGATGGAAGGCCTCCTGGCGCCGCACCGGCCCAAGGAGCCCGCGTGGTTCCTGGCCACCG
TCGGCGTCTCGCCCGACCACCAGGGCAAGGGTCTGGGCAGCGCCGTCGTGCTCCCCGGAGTGGAGGCGGC
CGAGCGCGCCGGGGTGCCCGCCTTCCTGGAGACCTCCGCGCCCCGCAACCTCCCCTTCTACGAGCGGCTC
GGCTTCACCGTCACCGCCGACGTCGAGGTGCCCGAAGGACCGCGCACCTGGTGCATGACCCGCAAGCCCG
GTGCCTGACGCCCGCCCCACGACCCGCAGCGCCCGACCGAAAGGAGCGCACGACCCCATGCATCGGATCT
CCCGATCCCCTATGGTGCACTCTCAGTACAATCTGCTCTGATGCCGCATAGTTAAGCCAGTATCTGCTCC
CTGCTTGTGTGTTGGAGGTCGCTGAGTAGTGCGCGAGCAAAATTTAAGCTACAACAAGGCAAGGCTTGAC
CGACAATTGCATGAAGAATCTGCTTAGGGTTAGGCGTTTTGCGCTGCTTCGCGATGTACGGGCCAGATAT
ACGCGTTGACATTGATTATTGACTAGTTATTAATAGTAATCAATTACGGGGTCATTAGTTCATAGCCCAT
ATATGGAGTTCCGCGTTACATAACTTACGGTAAATGGCCCGCCTGGCTGACCGCCCAACGACCCCCGCCC
ATTGACGTCAATAATGACGTATGTTCCCATAGTAACGCCAATAGGGACTTTCCATTGACGTCAATGGGTG
GAGTATTTACGGTAAACTGCCCACTTGGCAGTACATCAAGTGTATCATATGCCAAGTACGCCCCCTATTG
ACGTCAATGACGGTAAATGGCCCGCCTGGCATTATGCCCAGTACATGACCTTATGGGACTTTCCTACTTG
GCAGTACATCTACGTATTAGTCATCGCTATTACCATGGTGATGCGGTTTTGGCAGTACATCAATGGGCGT
GGATAGCGGTTTGACTCACGGGGATTTCCAAGTCTCCACCCCATTGACGTCAATGGGAGTTTGTTTTGGC
ACCAAAATCAACGGGACTTTCCAAAATGTCGTAACAACTCCGCCCCATTGACGCAAATGGGCGGTAGGCG
TGTACGGTGGGAGGTCTATATAAGCAGAGCTCTCTGGCTAACTAGAGAACCCACTGCTTACTGGCTTATC
GAAATTAATACGACTCACTATAGGGAGACCCAAGCTTGGTACCGAGCTCGGATCAGCCACCATGGAACAA
AAGTTGATTTCTGAAGAAGATTTGTTAAGAAAGAGAGGATCCGAGGCACGGCTGGAAGAGGCAGTCAATC
GCTGGGTGCTCAAGTTCTACTTCCACGAGGCGCTGCGGGCCTTTCGGGGTAGCCGGTACGGGGACTTCAG
ACAGATCCGGGACATCATGCAGGCTTTGCTTGTCAGGCCCTTGGGGAAGGAGCACACCGTGTCCCGATTG
CTGCGGGTTATGCAGTGTCTGTCGCGGATTGAAGAAGGGGAAAATTTAGACTGTTCCTTTGATATGGAGG
CTGAGCTCACACCACTGGAATCAGCTATCAATGTGCTGGAGATGATTAAAACGGAATTTACACTGACAGA
AGCAGTGGTCGAATCCAGTAGAAAACTGGTCAAGGAAGCTGCTGTCATTATTTGTATCAAAAACAAAGAA
TTTGAAAAGGCTTCAAAAATTTTGAAAAAACATATGTCCAAGGACCCCACAACTCAGAAGCTGAGAAATG
ATCTCCTGAATATTATTCGAGAAAAGAACTTGGCCCATCCTGTTATCCAGAACTTTTCATATGAGACCTT
CCAGCAGAAGATGCTGCGCTTCCTGGAGAGCCACCTGGATGACGCCGAGCCCTACCTCCTCACGATGGCC
AAAAAGGCTTTGAAATCTGAGTCCGCTGCCTCAAGTACAGGGAAGGAAGATAAACAGCCAGCACCAGGGC
CTGTGGAAAAGCCACCCAGAGAACCCGCAAGGCAGCTACGGAATCCTCCAACCACCATTGGAATGATGAC
TCTGAAAGCAGCTTTCAAGACTCTGTCTGGTGCACAGGATTCTGAGGCAGCCTTTGCAAAACTGGACCAG
AAGGATCTGGTTCTTCCTACTCAAGCTCTCCCAGCATCACCAGCCCTCAAAAACAAGAGACCCAGAAAAG
ATGAAAACGAAAGTTCAGCCCCGGCTGACGGTGAGGGTGGCTCGGAACTGCAGCCCAAGAACAAGCGCAT
GACAATAAGCAGATTGGTCTTGGAGGAGGACAGCCAGAGTACTGAGCCCAGCGCAGGCCTCAACTCCTCC
CAGGAGGCCGCTTCAGCGCCACCATCCAAGCCCACCGTTCTCAACCAACCCCTCCCTGGAGAGAAGAATC
CCAAAGTACCCAAAGGCAAGTGGAACAGCTCTAATGGGGTTGAAGAAAAGGAGACTTGGGTGGAAGAGGA
TGAACTGTTTCAAGTTCAGGCACCAGATGAAGACAGTACAACCAATATAACAAAAAAGCAGAAGTGGACT
GTAGAATGAGAATTCTGCAGATATCCATCACACTGGCGGCCGCTCGAGCATGCATCTAGAGGGCCGATAA
AATAAAAGATTTTATTTAGTCTCCAGAAAAAGGGGGGAATGAAAGACCCCACCTGTAGGTTTGGCAAGCT
AGCTTAAGTAACGCCATTTTGCAAGGCATGGAAAAATACATAACTGAGAATAGAGAAGTTCAGATCAAGG
TCAGGAACAGATGGAACAGCTGAATATGGGCCAAACAGGATATCTGTGGTAAGCAGTTCCTGCCCCGGCT
CAGGGCCAAGAACAGATGGAACAGCTGAATATGGGCCAAACAGGATATCTGTGGTAAGCAGTTCCTGCCC
CGGCTCAGGGCCAAGAACAGATGGTCCCCAGATGCGGTCCAGCCCTCAGCAGTTTCTAGAGAACCATCAG
ATGTTTCCAGGGTGCCCCAAGGACCTGAAATGACCCTGTGCCTTATTTGAACTAACCAATCAGTTCGCTT
CTCGCTTCTGTTCGCGCGCTTCTGCTCCCCGAGCTCAATAAAAGAGCCCACAACCCCTCACTCGGGGCGC
CAGTCCTCCGATTGACTGAGTCGCCCGGGTACCCGTGTATCCAATAAACCCTCTTGCAGTTGCATCCGAC
TTGTGGTCTCGCTGTTCCTTGGGAGGGTCTCCTCTGAGTGATTGACTACCCGTCAGCGGGGGTCTTTCAC
ATGCAGCATGTATCAAAATTAATTTGGTTTTTTTTCTTAAGTATTTACATTAAATGGCCATAGTTGCATT
AATGAATCGGCCAACGCGCGGGGAGAGGCGGTTTGCGTATTGGGCGCTCTTCCGCTTCCTCGCTCACTGA
CTCGCTGCGCTCGGTCGTTCGGCTGCGGCGAGCGGTATCAGCTCACTCAAAGGCGGTAATACGGTTATCC
ACAGAATCAGGGGATAACGCAGGAAAGAACATGTGAGCAAAAGGCCAGCAAAAGGCCAGGAACCGTAAAA
AGGCCGCGTTGCTGGCGTTTTTCCATAGGCTCCGCCCCCCTGACGAGCATCACAAAAATCGACGCTCAAG
TCAGAGGTGGCGAAACCCGACAGGACTATAAAGATACCAGGCGTTTCCCCCTGGAAGCTCCCTCGTGCGC
TCTCCTGTTCCGACCCTGCCGCTTACCGGATACCTGTCCGCCTTTCTCCCTTCGGGAAGCGTGGCGCTTT
CTCATAGCTCACGCTGTAGGTATCTCAGTTCGGTGTAGGTCGTTCGCTCCAAGCTGGGCTGTGTGCACGA
ACCCCCCGTTCAGCCCGACCGCTGCGCCTTATCCGGTAACTATCGTCTTGAGTCCAACCCGGTAAGACAC
GACTTATCGCCACTGGCAGCAGCCACTGGTAACAGGATTAGCAGAGCGAGGTATGTAGGCGGTGCTACAG
AGTTCTTGAAGTGGTGGCCTAACTACGGCTACACTAGAAGAACAGTATTTGGTATCTGCGCTCTGCTGAA
GCCAGTTACCTTCGGAAAAAGAGTTGGTAGCTCTTGATCCGGCAAACAAACCACCGCTGGTAGCGGTGGT
TTTTTTGTTTGCAAGCAGCAGATTACGCGCAGAAAAAAAGGATCTCAAGAAGATCCTTTGATCTTTTCTA
CGGGGTCTGACGCTCAGTGGAACGAAAACTCACGTTAAGGGATTTTGGTCATGAGATTATCAAAAAGGAT
CTTCACCTAGATCCTTTTGCGGCCGCAAATCAATCTAAAGTATATATGAGTAAACTTGGTCTGACAGTTA
CCAATGCTTAATCAGTGAGGCACCTATCTCAGCGATCTGTCTATTTCGTTCATCCATAGTTGCCTGACTC
CCCGTCGTGTAGATAACTACGATACGGGAGGGCTTACCATCTGGCCCCAGTGCTGCAATGATACCGCGAG
ACCCACGCTCACCGGCTCCAGATTTATCAGCAATAAACCAGCCAGCCGGAAGGGCCGAGCGCAGAAGTGG
TCCTGCAACTTTATCCGCCTCCATCCAGTCTATTAATTGTTGCCGGGAAGCTAGAGTAAGTAGTTCGCCA
GTTAATAGTTTGCGCAACGTTGTTGCCATTGCTACAGGCATCGTGGTGTCACGCTCGTCGTTTGGTATGG
CTTCATTCAGCTCCGGTTCCCAACGATCAAGGCGAGTTACATGATCCCCCATGTTGTGCAAAAAAGCGGT
TAGCTCCTTCGGTCCTCCGATCGTTGTCAGAAGTAAGTTGGCCGCAGTGTTATCACTCATGGTTATGGCA
GCACTGCATAATTCTCTTACTGTCATGCCATCCGTAAGATGCTTTTCTGTGACTGGTGAGTACTCAACCA
AGTCATTCTGAGAATAGTGTATGCGGCGACCGAGTTGCTCTTGCCCGGCGTCAATACGGGATAATACCGC
GCCACATAGCAGAACTTTAAAAGTGCTCATCATTGGAAAACGTTCTTCGGGGCGAAAACTCTCAAGGATC
TTACCGCTGTTGAGATCCAGTTCGATGTAACCCACTCGTGCACCCAACTGATCTTCAGCATCTTTTACTT
TCACCAGCGTTTCTGGGTGAGCAAAAACAGGAAGGCAAAATGCCGCAAAAAAGGGAATAAGGGCGACACG
GAAATGTTGAATACTCATACTCTTCCTTTTTCAATATTATTGAAGCATTTATCAGGGTTATTGTCTCATG
AGCGGATACATATTTGAATGTATTTAGAAAAATAAACAAATAGGGGTTCCGCGCACATTTCCCCGAAAAG
TGCCACCTGCAGC
Features (pLannotate 1.2.2; 17 found; start..end, strand, type, name):
      1..470     +  LTR            LTR: long terminal repeat from Moloney murine leukemia virus
    594..868     +  misc_feature   MESV Ψ (fragment): packaging signal of murine embryonic stem cell virus
    935..1351    +  CDS            gag (truncated): truncated Moloney murine leukemia virus (MMLV) gag gene lacking the start codon
   1369..1968    +  CDS            PuroR: puromycin N-acetyltransferase; pac from Streptomyces alboniger; confers resistance to puromycin
   2041..2093    -  misc_feature   bom (fragment): basis of mobility region from pBR322
   2248..2627    +  enhancer       CMV enhancer: human cytomegalovirus immediate early enhancer
   2628..2831    +  promoter       CMV promoter: human cytomegalovirus (CMV) immediate early promoter
   2827..2860    +  LTR            5' LTR (truncated) (fragment): truncated 5' long terminal repeat (LTR) from HIV-1
   2876..2894    +  promoter       T7 promoter: promoter for bacteriophage T7 RNA polymerase
   2933..2961    +  CDS            3xMyc (fragment): 3 tandem Myc epitope tags
   2974..4206    +  CDS            TERF2 (fragment): TERF2_HUMAN - Also known as TRBF2, TRF2. Experimental evidence at protein level: Swiss-Prot protein existence level 1. Binds the telomeric double-stranded 5'-TTAGGG-3' repeat and plays a central role in telomere maintenance and protection against end-to-end fusion of chromosomes. In addition to its telomeric DNA- binding role, required to recruit a number of factors and enzymes required for telomere protection, including the shelterin complex, TERF2IP/RAP1 and DCLRE1B/Apollo. Component of the shelterin complex (telosome) that is involved in the regulation of telomere length and protection. She
   4308..4429    +  LTR            3' LTR (ΔU3) (fragment): self-inactivating 3' long terminal repeat (LTR) from Moloney murine leukemia virus
   4430..4899    +  LTR            LTR: long terminal repeat from Moloney murine leukemia virus
   4965..5017    -  CDS            lacI (fragment): lac repressor; lacI; The lac repressor binds to the lac operator to inhibit transcription in E. coli. This inhibition can be relieved by adding lactose or isopropyl-β-D-thiogalactopyranoside (IPTG).
   5200..5788    -  rep_origin     ori: high-copy-number ColE1/pMB1/pBR322/pUC origin of replication
   5948..6808    -  CDS            AmpR: β-lactamase; bla; confers resistance to ampicillin, carbenicillin, and related antibiotics
   6809..6913    -  promoter       AmpR promoter: bla
