[The description below was written by a language model from this plasmid's Addgene catalogue record and pLannotate feature annotations shown in this document.]
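Description:
pLPC-NMYC TRF2 deltaB deltaM is a Moloney murine leukemia virus-based retroviral expression plasmid built on the pLPC backbone, used to deliver a dominant-negative form of human TRF2 (TERF2) into mammalian cells. In bacteria it is maintained as a high-copy plasmid through a ColE1/pUC-type origin and selected with ampicillin via the β-lactamase gene. The sequenced record is about 6.9 kb, consistent with a roughly 5.6 kb backbone carrying a 1.2 kb insert.

The transferable region is bounded by MMLV long terminal repeats. Downstream of the 5′ LTR lie a packaging signal and a truncated gag segment lacking its start codon, which together allow the genomic RNA to be encapsidated when the plasmid is introduced into a packaging cell line that supplies the viral proteins in trans. A puromycin N-acetyltransferase gene follows, apparently expressed from the LTR-driven transcript, and permits selection of infected cells. An internal CMV immediate-early enhancer/promoter then drives the payload; a T7 promoter sits just upstream of the coding region. The insert, cloned between BamHI and EcoRI, encodes TRF2 lacking the N-terminal basic domain (residues 1–44) and the C-terminal Myb DNA-binding domain (residues 454–500), fused to an N-terminal Myc epitope contributed by the backbone for detection. The feature table matches only a fragment of a 3xMyc annotation, consistent with a single tag.

The depositor describes this allele as dominant negative. The associated work concerns telomere damage signaling pathways in human and mouse cells, so the construct is suited to interfering with endogenous TRF2 function in order to study telomere deprotection and the resulting cellular responses in stably transduced, puromycin-selected populations.
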