Addgene plasmid #16069: pLPC-NMYC TRF2 deltaB deltaM
Depositing lab: Titia de Lange. Depositing organization: Rockefeller University. Publication: Different telomere damage signaling pathways in human and mouse cells. Smogorzewska A, de Lange T. EMBO J. 2002 Aug 15. 21(16):4338-48. 10.1093/emboj/cdf433 PubMed 12169636.
Backbone
  Vector backbone: pLPC
  Backbone size w/o insert (bp): 5600
  Vector type: Retroviral
  Selectable markers: Puromycin
Growth in bacteria
  Bacterial resistance: Ampicillin, 100 μg/mL
  Growth temperature: 37°C
  Growth strain: DH5alpha
  Copy number: High Copy
Gene/Insert
  Gene/Insert name: hTRF2 (alt names: human TTAGGG repeat binding factor 2; 2431; TERF2)
  Species: H. sapiens (human)
  Insert size (bp): 1227
  Mutation: Deleted Basic Domain (aa1-44) and Myb Domain (aa454-500)
  Entrez Gene: TERF2 (a.k.a. TRBF2, TRF2)
  Tag / fusion protein: Myc (N terminal on backbone)
  Cloning method: Restriction Enzyme; 5′ cloning site BamHI (not destroyed); 3′ cloning site EcoRI (not destroyed)
  Sequencing primers: 5′ taggcgtgtacggtggga; 3′ cttgccaaacctacaggt
Terms and licenses: Academic/Nonprofit Terms; Industry Terms: Not Available to Industry
Depositor comments: Dominate Negative form of TRF2
How to cite: pLPC-NMYC TRF2 deltaB deltaM was a gift from Titia de Lange (Addgene plasmid # 16069 ; http://n2t.net/addgene:16069 ; RRID:Addgene_16069)
