>Addgene plasmid #16069 | pLPC-NMYC TRF2 deltaB deltaM | addgene partial sequence | sequence record 22435 | CMV-F 5'-CGCAAATGGGCGGTAGGCGTG-3'
AGCTCTCTGGCTAACTAGAGAACCCACTGCTTACTGGCTTATCGAAATTAATACGACTCACTATAGGGAG
ACCCAAGCTTGGTACCGAGCTCGGATCAGCCACCATGGAACAAAAGTTGATTTCTGAAGAAGATTTGTTA
AGAAAGAGAGGATCCGAGGCACGGCTGGAAGAGGCAGTCAATCGCTGGGTGCTCAAGTTCTACTTCCACG
AGGCGCTGCGGGCCTTTCGGGGTAGCCGGTACGGGGACTTCAGACAGATCCGGGACATCATGCAGGCTTT
GCTTGTCAGGCCCTTGGGGAAGGAGCACACCGTGTCCCGATTGCTGCGGGTTATGCAGTGTCTGTCGCGG
ATTGAAGAAGGGGAAAATTTAGACTGTTCCTTTGATATGGAGGCTGAGCTCACACCACTGGAATCAGCTA
TCAATGTGCTGGAGATGATTAAAACGGAATTTACACTGACAGAAGCAGTGGTCGAATCCAGTAGAAAACT
GGTCAAGGAAGCTGCTGTCATTATTTGTATCAAAAACAAAGAATTTGAAAAGGCTTCAAAAATTTTGAAA
AAACATATGTCCAAGGACCCCACAACTCAGAAGCTGAGAAATGATCTCCTGAATATTATTCGAGAAAAGA
ACTTGGCCCATCCTGTTATCCAGAACTTTTCATATGAGACCTTCCAGCAGAAGATGCTGCGCTTCCTGGA
GAGCCACCTGGATGACGCCGAGCCCTACCTCCTCACGATGGCCAAAAAGGCTTTGAAATCTGAGTCCGCT
GCCT
